>Addgene plasmid #25046 | pDEST53-LRRK2-R1441C | addgene partial sequence | sequence record 31016 | 25046 with hLRRK2-Fwd2 5'-CCTGAGATTGGCTGTCTTGA
ACTAAGATCCTTTCCCAATGAAATGGGGAAATTAAGCAAAATATGGGATCTTCCTTTGGATGAACTGCAT
CTTAACTTTGATTTTAAACATATAGGATGTAAAGCCAAAGACATCATAAGGTTTCTTCAACAGCGATTAA
AAAAGGCTGTGCCTTATAACCGAATGAAACTTATGATTGTGGGAAATACTGGGAGTGGTAAAACCACCTT
ATTGCAGCAATTAATGAAAACCAAGAAATCAGATCTTGGAATGCAAAGTGCCACAGTTGGCATAGATGTG
AAAGACTGGCCTATCCAAATAAGAGACAAAAGAAAGAGAGATCTCGTCCTAAATGTGTGGGATTTTGCAG
GTCGTGAGGAATTCTATAGTACTCATCCCCATTTTATGACGCAGCGAGCATTGTACCTTGCTGTCTATGA
CCTCAGCAAGGGACAGGCTGAAGTTGATGCCATGAAGCCTTGGCTCTTCAATATAAAGGCTTGCGCTTCT
TCTTCCCCTGTGATTCTCGTTGGCACACATTTGGATGTTTCTGATGAGAAGCAACGCAAAGCCTGCATGA
GTAAAATCACCAAGGAACTCCTGAATAAGCGAGGGTTCCCTGCCATACGAGATTACCACTTTGTGAATGC
CACCGAGGAATCTGATGCTTTGGCAAAACTTCGGAAAACCATCATAAACGAGAGCCTTAATTTCAAGATC
CGAGATCAGCTTGTTGTTGGACAGCTGA
