>Addgene plasmid #25046 | pDEST53-LRRK2-R1441C | addgene partial sequence | sequence record 31017 | 25046 with CMV-F
AGCAGAGCTCTCTGGCTAACTAGAGAACCCACTGCTTACTGGCTTATCGAAATTAATACGACTCACTATA
GGGAGACCCAAGCTGGCTAGACACCATGGCCAGCAAAGGAGAAGAACTTTTCACTGGAGTTGTCCCAATT
CTTGTTGAATTAGATGGTGATGTTAATGGGCACAAATTTTCTGTCAGTGGAGAGGGTGAAGGTGATGCTA
CATACGGAAAGCTTACCCTTAAATTTATTTGCACTACTGGAAAACTACCTGTTCCATGGCCAACACTTGT
CACTACTTTCTCTTATGGTGTTCAATGCTTTTCCCGTTATCCGGATCATATGAAACGGCATGACTTTTTC
AAGAGTGCCATGCCCGAAGGTTATGTACAGGAACGCACTATATCTTTCAAAGATGACGGGAACTACAAGA
CGCGTGCTGAAGTCAAGTTTGAAGGTGATACCCTTGTTAATCGTATCGAGTTAAAAGGTATTGATTTTAA
AGAAGATGGAAACATTCTCGGACACAAACTCGAGTACAACTATAACTCACACAATGTATACATCACGGCA
GACAAACAAAAGAATGGAATCAAAGCTAACTTCAAAATTCGCCACAACATTGAAGATGGATCCGTTCAAC
TAGCAGACCATTATCAACAAAATACTCCAATTGGCGATGGCCCTGTCCTTTTACCAGACAACCATTACCT
GTCGACACAATCTGCCCTTTCGAAAGATCCCAACGAAAAGCGTGACCACATGGTCCTTCTTGAGTTTGTA
ACTGCTGCTGGGATTACACATGGCATGGATGAGCTCTACAAAAGCGGTTCCGGA
