[The description below was written by a language model from this plasmid's Addgene catalogue record.]
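Description:
pDEST53-LRRK2-R1441C is a mammalian expression plasmid built on the Invitrogen Gateway destination vector pcDNA-DEST53 (about 7.8 kb without insert). It carries the full-length human LRRK2 coding sequence (about 7.6 kb), also known as dardarin or PARK8. The plasmid is maintained in E. coli as a high-copy construct under ampicillin selection. The record lists no feature table, so the origin of replication, any mammalian selection marker and other backbone elements are not documented here. The listed sequencing primers (CMV forward, GFP forward and BGH reverse) imply that the insert sits between a CMV promoter and a bovine growth hormone polyadenylation signal, the usual arrangement for strong constitutive expression in transfected mammalian cells.

The insert was introduced by Gateway recombination, and the record gives attR1 and attR2 as the flanking cloning sites. LRRK2 is expressed with GFP fused to its N terminus, which allows the protein to be followed by fluorescence or detected and pulled down through the tag. The coding sequence carries a substitution of arginine 1441 to cysteine. From general knowledge, this is a Parkinson's disease-associated mutation in the Roc GTPase domain of this large multidomain kinase. The associated publication concerns the requirement for kinase activity in the toxic effects of mutant LRRK2. This suggests the construct is used to overexpress the pathogenic variant in cultured cells, typically alongside wild-type or other mutant versions, to compare localisation, enzymatic activity and cellular toxicity.
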