Addgene plasmid #25046: pDEST53-LRRK2-R1441C
Depositing lab: Mark Cookson. Depositing organization: National Institute on Aging (NIA). Publication: Kinase activity is required for the toxic effects of mutant LRRK2/dardarin. Greggio E, Jain S, Kingsbury A, Bandopadhyay R, Lewis P, Kaganovich A, van der Brug MP, Beilina A, Blackinton J, Thomas KJ, Ahmad R, Miller DW, Kesavapany S, Singleton A, Lees A, Harvey RJ, Harvey K, Cookson MR. Neurobiol Dis. 2006 Aug . 23(2):329-41. 10.1016/j.nbd.2006.04.001 PubMed 16750377.
Backbone
  Vector backbone: pcDNA-DEST53
  Backbone manufacturer: Invitrogen
  Backbone size w/o insert (bp): 7767
  Vector type: Mammalian Expression
Growth in bacteria
  Bacterial resistance: Ampicillin, 100 μg/mL
  Growth temperature: 37°C
  Growth strain: DH5alpha
  Copy number: High Copy
Gene/Insert
  Gene/Insert name: LRRK2
  Species: H. sapiens (human)
  Insert size (bp): 7584
  Mutation: Arginine 1441 mutated to Cysteine
  Entrez Gene: LRRK2 (a.k.a. AURA17, DARDARIN, PARK8, RIPK7, ROCO2)
  Tag / fusion protein: GFP (N terminal on insert)
  Cloning method: Gateway Cloning; 5′ cloning site attR1 (not destroyed); 3′ cloning site attR2 (not destroyed)
  Sequencing primers: 5′ CMV-F, GFP-F; 3′ BGH-rev
Terms and licenses: Academic/Nonprofit Terms; Industry Terms: Not Available to Industry
How to cite: pDEST53-LRRK2-R1441C was a gift from Mark Cookson (Addgene plasmid # 25046 ; http://n2t.net/addgene:25046 ; RRID:Addgene_25046)
